Addgene plasmid #69851: pFA6-mTFP1-KanMX6
Purpose: C-terminal tagging with mTFP1 using KanMX6 as a selection marker in S. cerevisiae.
Depositing lab: Liza Pon. Depositing organization: Columbia University. Publication: Characterization of Fluorescent Proteins for Three- and Four-Color Live-Cell Imaging in S. cerevisiae. Higuchi-Sanabria R, Garcia EJ, Tomoiaga D, Munteanu EL, Feinstein P, Pon LA. PLoS One. 2016 Jan 4;11(1):e0146120. doi: 10.1371/journal.pone.0146120. eCollection 2016. PONE-D-15-33334 PubMed 26727004.
Backbone
  Vector backbone: pFA6-GFP-KanMX6
  Backbone size w/o insert (bp): 4800
  Total vector size (bp): 5500
  Vector type: Yeast Expression
  Selectable markers: Geneticin
Growth in bacteria
  Bacterial resistance: Ampicillin, 100 μg/mL
  Growth temperature: 37°C
  Growth strain: DH5alpha
  Copy number: Unknown
Gene/Insert
  Gene/Insert name: mTFP1
  Species: Clavularia sp.
  Insert size (bp): 711
  Cloning method: Restriction Enzyme; 5′ cloning site PacI (not destroyed); 3′ cloning site AscI (not destroyed)
  Sequencing primers: 5′ SP6
Terms and licenses: Academic/Nonprofit Terms; Industry Terms: Not Available to Industry
How to cite: pFA6-mTFP1-KanMX6 was a gift from Liza Pon (Addgene plasmid # 69851 ; http://n2t.net/addgene:69851 ; RRID:Addgene_69851)
