[The description below was written by a language model from this plasmid's Addgene catalogue record and pLannotate feature annotations shown in this document.]
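Description:
pFA6-mTFP1-KanMX6 is a yeast tagging-cassette plasmid derived from pFA6-GFP-KanMX6, in which the GFP coding sequence has been replaced by mTFP1, a monomeric teal (cyan) fluorescent protein originating from Clavularia sp., cloned between PacI and AscI sites that remain intact. It is catalogued as a yeast expression vector, but the annotated features show no yeast origin of replication, centromere, or promoter upstream of the fluorescent protein. This fits its stated role as a source of a module for C-terminal tagging of genes in S. cerevisiae rather than as a self-replicating expression plasmid. In bacteria it is maintained through a high-copy ColE1/pUC-type origin and selected with ampicillin via the AmpR (β-lactamase) gene and its promoter. Short lacI, rop and bom fragments are backbone remnants.

The functional module consists of the 711 bp mTFP1 open reading frame (annotated as mammalian codon-optimized), followed by the S. cerevisiae ADH1 transcription terminator and then the kanMX marker, which confers Geneticin (G418) resistance in yeast. When this cassette is integrated in frame at the 3′ end of a chromosomal gene, the target protein is expressed from its own promoter as an mTFP1 fusion, the ADH1 terminator supplies transcript termination, and kanMX allows selection of integrants. T7 and SP6 promoters flank the cassette region and serve as convenient sequencing primer sites. The associated work concerns multicolour live-cell imaging in budding yeast. The catalogue lists a total size of about 5.5 kb, whereas the assembled full sequence underlying the feature table is 4,882 nt; the record does not explain this difference.
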