Features (pLannotate 1.2.2; 11 found; start..end, strand, type, name):
     64..774     +  CDS            mTFP1: monomeric teal (cyan) fluorescent protein (Ai et al., 2006) mammalian codon-optimized
    795..982     +  terminator     ADH1 terminator: S. cerevisiae ADH1; transcription terminator for the S. cerevisiae alcohol dehydrogenase 1 (ADH1) gene
   1057..2413    +  gene           kanMX: yeast selectable marker conferring kanamycin resistance (Wach et al., 1994)
   2518..2536    -  promoter       T7 promoter: promoter for bacteriophage T7 RNA polymerase
   2558..2611    -  CDS            lacI (fragment): lac repressor; lacI; The lac repressor binds to the lac operator to inhibit transcription in E. coli. This inhibition can be relieved by adding lactose or isopropyl-β-D-thiogalactopyranoside (IPTG).
   2794..3382    -  rep_origin     ori: high-copy-number ColE1/pMB1/pBR322/pUC origin of replication
   3553..4413    -  CDS            AmpR: β-lactamase; bla; confers resistance to ampicillin, carbenicillin, and related antibiotics
   4414..4518    -  promoter       AmpR promoter: bla
   4613..4648    +  CDS            rop (fragment): Rop protein, which maintains plasmids at low copy number; rop
   4750..4801    +  misc_feature   bom (fragment): basis of mobility region from pBR322
   4864..4882    +  promoter       SP6 promoter: promoter for bacteriophage SP6 RNA polymerase
>Addgene plasmid #69851 | pFA6-mTFP1-KanMX6 | addgene full sequence | sequence record 126361 | Addgene assembled full plasmid sequence
ACGCGGCCGCCAGCTGAAGCTTCGTACGCTGCAGGTCGACGGATCCCCGGGTTAATTAACAGTATGGTGA
GCAAGGGCGAGGAGACCACAATGGGCGTAATCAAGCCCGACATGAAGATCAAGCTGAAGATGGAGGGCAA
CGTGAATGGCCACGCCTTCGTGATCGAGGGCGAGGGCGAGGGCAAGCCCTACGACGGCACCAACACCATC
AACCTGGAGGTGAAGGAGGGAGCCCCCCTGCCCTTCTCCTACGACATTCTGACCACCGCGTTCGCCTACG
GCAACAGGGCCTTCACCAAGTACCCCGACGACATCCCCAACTACTTCAAGCAGTCCTTCCCCGAGGGCTA
CTCTTGGGAGCGCACCATGACCTTCGAGGACAAGGGCATCGTGAAGGTGAAGTCCGACATCTCCATGGAG
GAGGACTCCTTCATCTACGAGATACACCTCAAGGGCGAGAACTTCCCCCCCAACGGCCCCGTGATGCAGA
AGAAGACCACCGGCTGGGACGCCTCCACCGAGAGGATGTACGTGCGCGACGGCGTGCTGAAGGGCGACGT
CAAGCACAAGCTGCTGCTGGAGGGCGGCGGCCACCACCGCGTTGACTTCAAGACCATCTACAGGGCCAAG
AAGGCGGTGAAGCTGCCCGACTATCACTTTGTGGACCACCGCATCGAGATCCTGAACCACGACAAGGACT
ACAACAAGGTGACCGTTTACGAGAGCGCCGTGGCCCGCAACTCCACCGACGGCATGGACGAGCTGTACAA
GTAAGGCGCGCCACTTCTAAATAAGCGAATTTCTTATGATTTATGATTTTTATTATTAAATAAGTTATAA
AAAAAATAAGTGTATACAAATTTTAAAGTGACTCTTAGGTTTTAAAACGAAAATTCTTATTCTTGAGTAA
CTCTTTCCTGTAGGTCAGGTTGCTTTCTCAGGTATAGTATGAGGTCGCTCTTATTGACCACACCTCTACC
GGCAGATCCGCTAGGGATAACAGGGTAATATAGATCTGTTTAGCTTGCCTCGTCCCCGCCGGGTCACCCG
GCCAGCGACATGGAGGCCCAGAATACCCTCCTTGACAGTCTTGACGTGCGCAGCTCAGGGGCATGATGTG
ACTGTCGCCCGTACATTTAGCCCATACATCCCCATGTATAATCATTTGCATCCATACATTTTGATGGCCG
CACGGCGCGAAGCAAAAATTACGGCTCCTCGCTGCAGACCTGCGAGCAGGGAAACGCTCCCCTCACAGAC
GCGTTGAATTGTCCCCACGCCGCGCCCCTGTAGAGAAATATAAAAGGTTAGGATTTGCCACTGAGGTTCT
TCTTTCATATACTTCCTTTTAAAATCTTGCTAGGATACAGTTCTCACATCACATCCGAACATAAACAACC
ATGGGTAAGGAAAAGACTCACGTTTCGAGGCCGCGATTAAATTCCAACATGGATGCTGATTTATATGGGT
ATAAATGGGCTCGCGATAATGTCGGGCAATCAGGTGCGACAATCTATCGATTGTATGGGAAGCCCGATGC
GCCAGAGTTGTTTCTGAAACATGGCAAAGGTAGCGTTGCCAATGATGTTACAGATGAGATGGTCAGACTA
AACTGGCTGACGGAATTTATGCCTCTTCCGACCATCAAGCATTTTATCCGTACTCCTGATGATGCATGGT
TACTCACCACTGCGATCCCCGGCAAAACAGCATTCCAGGTATTAGAAGAATATCCTGATTCAGGTGAAAA
TATTGTTGATGCGCTGGCAGTGTTCCTGCGCCGGTTGCATTCGATTCCTGTTTGTAATTGTCCTTTTAAC
AGCGATCGCGTATTTCGTCTCGCTCAGGCGCAATCACGAATGAATAACGGTTTGGTTGATGCGAGTGATT
TTGATGACGAGCGTAATGGCTGGCCTGTTGAACAAGTCTGGAAAGAAATGCATAAGCTTTTGCCATTCTC
ACCGGATTCAGTCGTCACTCATGGTGATTTCTCACTTGATAACCTTATTTTTGACGAGGGGAAATTAATA
GGTTGTATTGATGTTGGACGAGTCGGAATCGCAGACCGATACCAGGATCTTGCCATCCTATGGAACTGCC
TCGGTGAGTTTTCTCCTTCATTACAGAAACGGCTTTTTCAAAAATATGGTATTGATAATCCTGATATGAA
TAAATTGCAGTTTCATTTGATGCTCGATGAGTTTTTCTAATCAGTACTGACAATAAAAAGATTCTTGTTT
TCAAGAACTTGTCATTTGTATAGTTTTTTTATATTGTAGTTGTTCTATTTTAATCAAATGTTAGCGTGAT
TTATATTTTTTTTCGCCTCGACATCATCTGCCCAGATGCGAAGTTAAGTGCGCAGAAAGTAATATCATGC
GTCAATCGTATGTGAATGCTGGTCGCTATACTGCTGTCGATTCGATACTAACGCCGCCATCCAGTTTAAA
CGAGCTCGAATTCATCGATGATATCAGATCCACTAGTGGCCTATGCGGCCGCGGATCTGCCGGTCTCCCT
ATAGTGAGTCGTATTAATTTCGATAAGCCAGGTTAACCTGCATTAATGAATCGGCCAACGCGCGGGGAGA
GGCGGTTTGCGTATTGGGCGCTCTTCCGCTTCCTCGCTCACTGACTCGCTGCGCTCGGTCGTTCGGCTGC
GGCGAGCGGTATCAGCTCACTCAAAGGCGGTAATACGGTTATCCACAGAATCAGGGGATAACGCAGGAAA
GAACATGTGAGCAAAAGGCCAGCAAAAGGCCAGGAACCGTAAAAAGGCCGCGTTGCTGGCGTTTTTCCAT
AGGCTCCGCCCCCCTGACGAGCATCACAAAAATCGACGCTCAAGTCAGAGGTGGCGAAACCCGACAGGAC
TATAAAGATACCAGGCGTTTCCCCCTGGAAGCTCCCTCGTGCGCTCTCCTGTTCCGACCCTGCCGCTTAC
CGGATACCTGTCCGCCTTTCTCCCTTCGGGAAGCGTGGCGCTTTCTCAATGCTCACGCTGTAGGTATCTC
AGTTCGGTGTAGGTCGTTCGCTCCAAGCTGGGCTGTGTGCACGAACCCCCCGTTCAGCCCGACCGCTGCG
CCTTATCCGGTAACTATCGTCTTGAGTCCAACCCGGTAAGACACGACTTATCGCCACTGGCAGCAGCCAC
TGGTAACAGGATTAGCAGAGCGAGGTATGTAGGCGGTGCTACAGAGTTCTTGAAGTGGTGGCCTAACTAC
GGCTACACTAGAAGGACAGTATTTGGTATCTGCGCTCTGCTGAAGCCAGTTACCTTCGGAAAAAGAGTTG
GTAGCTCTTGATCCGGCAAACAAACCACCGCTGGTAGCGGTGGTTTTTTTGTTTGCAAGCAGCAGATTAC
GCGCAGAAAAAAAGGATCTCAAGAAGATCCTTTGATCTTTTCTACGGGGTCTGACGCTCAGTGGAACGAA
AACTCACGTTAAGGGATTTTGGTCATGAGATTATCAAAAAGGATCTTCACCTAGATCCTTTTAAATTAAA
AATGAAGTTTTAAATCAATCTAAAGTATATATGAGTAAACTTGGTCTGACAGTTACCAATGCTTAATCAG
TGAGGCACCTATCTCAGCGATCTGTCTATTTCGTTCATCCATAGTTGCCTGACTCCCCGTCGTGTAGATA
ACTACGATACGGGAGGGCTTACCATCTGGCCCCAGTGCTGCAATGATACCGCGAGACCCACGCTCACCGG
CTCCAGATTTATCAGCAATAAACCAGCCAGCCGGAAGGGCCGAGCGCAGAAGTGGTCCTGCAACTTTATC
CGCCTCCATCCAGTCTATTAATTGTTGCCGGGAAGCTAGAGTAAGTAGTTCGCCAGTTAATAGTTTGCGC
AACGTTGTTGCCATTGCTACAGGCATCGTGGTGTCACGCTCGTCGTTTGGTATGGCTTCATTCAGCTCCG
GTTCCCAACGATCAAGGCGAGTTACATGATCCCCCATGTTGTGCAAAAAAGCGGTTAGCTCCTTCGGTCC
TCCGATCGTTGTCAGAAGTAAGTTGGCCGCAGTGTTATCACTCATGGTTATGGCAGCACTGCATAATTCT
CTTACTGTCATGCCATCCGTAAGATGCTTTTCTGTGACTGGTGAGTACTCAACCAAGTCATTCTGAGAAT
AGTGTATGCGGCGACCGAGTTGCTCTTGCCCGGCGTCAATACGGGATAATACCGCGCCACATAGCAGAAC
TTTAAAAGTGCTCATCATTGGAAAACGTTCTTCGGGGCGAAAACTCTCAAGGATCTTACCGCTGTTGAGA
TCCAGTTCGATGTAACCCACTCGTGCACCCAACTGATCTTCAGCATCTTTTACTTTCACCAGCGTTTCTG
GGTGAGCAAAAACAGGAAGGCAAAATGCCGCAAAAAAGGGAATAAGGGCGACACGGAAATGTTGAATACT
CATACTCTTCCTTTTTCAATATTATTGAAGCATTTATCAGGGTTATTGTCTCATGAGCGGATACATATTT
GAATGTATTTAGAAAAATAAACAAATAGGGGTTCCGCGCACATTTCCCCGAAAAGTGCCACCTGACGTCT
AAGAAACCATTATTATCATGACATTAACCTATAAAAATAGGCGTATCACGAGGCCCTTTCGTCTCGCGCG
TTTCGGTGATGACGGTGAAAACCTCTGACACATGCAGCTCCCGGAGACGGTCACAGCTTGTCTGTAAGCG
GATGCCGGGAGCAGACAAGCCCGTCAGGGCGCGTCAGCGGGTGTTGGCGGGTGTCGGGGCTGGCTTAACT
ATGCGGCATCAGAGCAGATTGTACTGAGAGTGCACCATATGGACATATTGTCGTTAGAACGCGGCTACAA
TTAATACATAACCTTATGTATCATACACATACGATTTAGGTGACACTATAGA
