>Addgene plasmid #69851 | pFA6-mTFP1-KanMX6 | depositor partial sequence | sequence record 123903 | insert cloned region
TTAATTAACAGTATGGTGAGCAAGGGCGAGGAGACCACAATGGGCGTAATCAAGCCCGACATGAAGATCA
AGCTGAAGATGGAGGGCAACGTGAATGGCCACGCCTTCGTGATCGAGGGCGAGGGCGAGGGCAAGCCCTA
CGACGGCACCAACACCATCAACCTGGAGGTGAAGGAGGGAGCCCCCCTGCCCTTCTCCTACGACATTCTG
ACCACCGCGTTCGCCTACGGCAACAGGGCCTTCACCAAGTACCCCGACGACATCCCCAACTACTTCAAGC
AGTCCTTCCCCGAGGGCTACTCTTGGGAGCGCACCATGACCTTCGAGGACAAGGGCATCGTGAAGGTGAA
GTCCGACATCTCCATGGAGGAGGACTCCTTCATCTACGAGATACACCTCAAGGGCGAGAACTTCCCCCCC
AACGGCCCCGTGATGCAGAAGAAGACCACCGGCTGGGACGCCTCCACCGAGAGGATGTACGTGCGCGACG
GCGTGCTGAAGGGCGACGTCAAGCACAAGCTGCTGCTGGAGGGCGGCGGCCACCACCGCGTTGACTTCAA
GACCATCTACAGGGCCAAGAAGGCGGTGAAGCTGCCCGACTATCACTTTGTGGACCACCGCATCGAGATC
CTGAACCACGACAAGGACTACAACAAGGTGACCGTTTACGAGAGCGCCGTGGCCCGCAACTCCACCGACG
GCATGGACGAGCTGTACAAGTAAGGCGCGCC
