>Addgene plasmid #69851 | pFA6-mTFP1-KanMX6 | addgene partial sequence | sequence record 126359 | T7 5'-TAATACGACTCACTATAGGG-3'
CGCGGCCGCATAGGCCACTAGTGGATCTGATATCATCGATGAATTCGAGCTCGTTTAAACTGGATGGCGG
CGTTAGTATCGAATCGACAGCAGTATAGCGACCAGCATTCACATACGATTGACGCATGATATTACTTTCT
GCGCACTTAACTTCGCATCTGGGCAGATGATGTCGAGGCGAAAAAAAATATAAATCACGCTAACATTTGA
TTAAAATAGAACAACTACAATATAAAAAAACTATACAAATGACAAGTTCTTGAAAACAAGAATCTTTTTA
TTGTCAGTACTGATTAGAAAAACTCATCGAGCATCAAATGAAACTGCAATTTATTCATATCAGGATTATC
AATACCATATTTTTGAAAAAGCCGTTTCTGTAATGAAGGAGAAAACTCACCGAGGCAGTTCCATAGGATG
GCAAGATCCTGGTATCGGTCTGCGATTCCGACTCGTCCAACATCAATACAACCTATTAATTTCCCCTCGT
CAAAAATAAGGTTATCAAGTGAGAAATCACCATGAGTGACGACTGAATCCGGTGAGAATGGCAAAAGCTT
ATGCATTTCTTTCCAGACTTGTTCAACAGGCCAGCCATTACGCTCGTCATCAAAATCACTCGCATCAACC
AAACCGTTATTCATTCGTGATTGCGCCTGAGCGAGACGAAATACGCGATCGCTGTTAAAAGGACAATTAC
AAACAGGAATCGAATGCAACCGGCGCAGGAACACTGCCAGCGCATCAACAATATTTTCACCTGAATCAGG
ATATTCTTCTAATACCTGGAATGCTGTTTTGCCGGGGATCGCAGTGGTGAGTAACCATGCATCATCAGGA
GTACGGATAAAATGCTTGATGGTCGGAAGAGGCATAAATTCCGTCAGCCAGTTTAGTCTGACCATCTCAT
CTGTAACATCATTGGCAACGCTACCTTTGCCATGTTTCAGAAACAACTCTGGCGCATCGGGCTTCCCATA
CAATCGATAGATTGTCGCACCTGATTGCCCGACATTATCGCGAGCCCATTTATACCCATATAAATCAGCA
TCCATGTTGGAATTTAATCGCGGCCTCGAAACGTGAGTCTTTTCCTTACCCATGGT
