>Addgene plasmid #69851 | pFA6-mTFP1-KanMX6 | addgene partial sequence | sequence record 126360 | Sp6 5'-ATTTAGGTGACACTATAG-3'
CTTCGTACGCTGCAGGTCGACGGATCCCCGGGTTAATTAACAGTATGGTGAGCAAGGGCGAGGAGACCAC
AATGGGCGTAATCAAGCCCGACATGAAGATCAAGCTGAAGATGGAGGGCAACGTGAATGGCCACGCCTTC
GTGATCGAGGGCGAGGGCGAGGGCAAGCCCTACGACGGCACCAACACCATCAACCTGGAGGTGAAGGAGG
GAGCCCCCCTGCCCTTCTCCTACGACATTCTGACCACCGCGTTCGCCTACGGCAACAGGGCCTTCACCAA
GTACCCCGACGACATCCCCAACTACTTCAAGCAGTCCTTCCCCGAGGGCTACTCTTGGGAGCGCACCATG
ACCTTCGAGGACAAGGGCATCGTGAAGGTGAAGTCCGACATCTCCATGGAGGAGGACTCCTTCATCTACG
AGATACACCTCAAGGGCGAGAACTTCCCCCCCAACGGCCCCGTGATGCAGAAGAAGACCACCGGCTGGGA
CGCCTCCACCGAGAGGATGTACGTGCGCGACGGCGTGCTGAAGGGCGACGTCAAGCACAAGCTGCTGCTG
GAGGGCGGCGGCCACCACCGCGTTGACTTCAAGACCATCTACAGGGCCAAGAAGGCGGTGAAGCTGCCCG
ACTATCACTTTGTGGACCACCGCATCGAGATCCTGAACCACGACAAGGACTACAACAAGGTGACCGTTTA
CGAGAGCGCCGTGGCCCGCAACTCCACCGACGGCATGGACGAGCTGTACAAGTAAGGCGCGCCACTTCTA
AATAAGCGAATTTCTTATGATTTATGATTTTTATTATTAAATAAGTTATAAAAAAAATAAGTGTATACAA
ATTTTAAAGTGACTCTTAGGTTTTAAAACGAAAATTCTTATTCTTGAGTAACTCTTTCCTGTAGGTCAGG
TTGCTTTCTCAGGTATAGTATGAGGTCGCTCTTATTGACCACACCTCTACCGGCAGATCCGCTAGGGATA
ACAGGGTAATATAGATCTGTTTAGCTTGCCTCGTCCCCGCCGGGTCACCCGGCCAGCGACATGGAGGCCC
AGAATACCCTCCTTGACAGTCTTGACGTGCGCAGCTCAGGGGCATGATGTGACTGTCGCCCGTACATTTA
GCCCATACATCCCCATGTATAATCATT
